>Addgene plasmid #99333 | IMPT-6213 | addgene full sequence | sequence record 192986 | Addgene NGS Result
GAAAAGATCAAAGGATCTTCTTGAGATCCTTTTTTTCTGCGCGTAATCTGCTGCTTGCAAACAAAAAAAC
CACCGCTACCAGCGGTGGTTTGTTTGCCGGATCAAGAGCTACCAACTCTTTTTCCGAAGGTAACTGGCTT
CAGCAGAGCGCAGATACCAAATACTGTTCTTCTAGTGTAGCCGTAGTTAGGCCACCACTTCAAGAACTCT
GTAGCACCGCCTACATACCTCGCTCTGCTAATCCTGTTACCAGTGGCTGCTGCCAGTGGCGATAAGTCGT
GTCTTACCGGGTTGGACTCAAGACGATAGTTACCGGATAAGGCGCAGCGGTCGGGCTGAACGGGGGGTTC
GTGCACACAGCCCAGCTTGGAGCGAACGACCTACACCGAACTGAGATACCTACAGCGTGAGCTATGAGAA
AGCGCCACGCTTCCCGAAGGGAGAAAGGCGGACAGGTATCCGGTAAGCGGCAGGGTCGGAACAGGAGAGC
GCACGAGGGAGCTTCCAGGGGGAAACGCCTGGTATCTTTATAGTCCTGTCGGGTTTCGCCACCTCTGACT
TGAGCGTCGATTTTTGTGATGCTCGTCAGGGGGGCGGAGCCTATGGAAAAACGCCAGCAACGCGGCCTTT
TTACGGTTCCTGGCCTTTTGCTGGCCTTTTGCTCACATGTTCTTTCCTGCGTTATCCCCTGATTCTGTGG
ATAACCGTATTACCGCCTTTGAGTGAGCTGATACCGCTCGCCGCGGCCGAACGACCGAGCGCAGCGAGTC
AGTGAGCGAGGAAGCGGAAGAGCGCCTGATGCGGTATTTTCTCCTTACGCATCTGTGCGGTATTTCACAC
CGCATAGACCAGCCGCGTAACCTGGCAAAATCGGTTACGGTTGAGTAATAAATGGATGCCCTGCGTAAGC
GGGTGTGGGCGGACAATAAAGTCTTAAACTGAACAAAATAGATCTAAACTATGACAATAAAGTCTTAAAC
TAGACAGAATAGTTGTAAACTGAAATCAGTCCAGTTATGCTGTGAAAAAGCATACTGGACTTTTGTTATG
GCTAAAGCAAACTCTTCATTTTCTGAAGTGCAAATTGCCCGTCGTATTAAAGAGGGGCGTGGCCAAGGGC
ATGGTAAAGACTATATTCGCGGCGTTGTGACAATTTACCGAACAACTCCGCGGCCGGGAAGCCGATCTCG
GCTTGAACGAATTGTTAGGTGGCGGTACTTGGGTCGATATCAAAGTGCATCACTTCTTCCCGTATGCCCA
ACTTTGTATAGAGAGCCACTGCGGGATCGTCACCGTAATCTGCTTGCACGTAGATCACATAAGCACCAAG
CGCGTTGGCCTCATGCTTGAGGAGATTGATGAGCGCGGTGGCAATGCCCTGCCTCCGGTGCTCGCCGGAG
ACTGCGAGATCATAGATATAGATCTCACTACGCGGCTGCTCAAACTTGGGCAGAACGTAAGCCGCGAGAG
CGCCAACAACCGCTTCTTGGTCGAAGGCAGCAAGCGCGATGAATGTCTTACTACGGAGCAAGTTCCCGAG
GTAATCGGAGTCCGGCTGATGTTGGGAGTAGGTGGCTACGTCTCCGAACTCACGACCGAAAAGATCAAGA
GCAGCCCGCATGGATTTGACTTGGTCAGGGCCGAGCCTACATGTGCGAATGATGCCCATACTTGAGCCAC
CTAACTTTGTTTTAGGGCGACTGCCCTGCTGCGTAACATCGTTGCTGCTGCGTAACATCAAACATCGACC
CACGGCGTAACGCGCTTGCTGCTTGGATGCCCGAGGCATAGACTGTACAAAAAAACAGTCATAACAAGCC
ATGAAAACCGCCACTGCGCCGTTACCACCGCTGCGTTCGGTCAAGGTTCTGGACCAGTTGCGTGAGCGCA
TACGCTACTTGCATTACAGTTTACGAACCGAACAGGCTTATGTCAACTGGGTTCGTGCCTTCATCCGTTT
CCACGGTGTGCGTCACCCGGCAACCTTGGGCAGCAGCGAAGTCGAGGCATTTCTGTCCTGGCTGGCGAAC
GAGCGCAAGGTTTCGGTCTCCACGCATCGTCAGGCATTGGCGGCCTTGCTGTTCTTCTACGGCAAGGTGC
TGTGCACGGATCTGCCCTGGCTTCAGGAGATCGGAAGACCTCGGCCGTCGCGGCGCTTGCCGGTGGTGCT
GACCCCGGATGAAGTGGTTCGCATCCTCGGTTTTCTGGAAGGCGAGCATCGTTTGTTCGCCCAGGACTCT
AGCTATAGTTCTAGTGGTTGGCTACGTATACTCCGGAATATTAATAGATCATGGAGATAATTAAAATGAT
AACCATCTCGCAAATAAATAAGTATTTTACTGTTTTCGTAACAGTTTTGTAATAAAAAAACCTATAAATA
TTCCGGATTATTCATACCGTCCCACCATCGGGCGCGGATCCATGAAGACAATCATCGCTCTCTCTTACAT
CTTCTGCCTCGTGTTCGCTGACTACAAGGACGACGACGACAAGCACCATCACCATCACCACCACCATCAC
CACGAGAACTTGTACTTCCAGGGAGCTGACCTGGAGGATAACTGGGAAACCCTGAACGACAACCTCAAGG
TTATCGAAAAGGCCGACAACGCTGCCCAGGTGAAGGATGCTCTGACTAAGATGAGGGCTGCCGCTCTCGA
CGCCCAAAAGGCTACACCCCCTAAGCTGGAGGACAAGTCGCCCGATTCCCCTGAAATGAAGGACTTCAGA
CACGGTTTCGATATCCTGGTCGGCCAAATCGACGATGCCTTGAAGCTGGCTAACGAGGGCAAGGTGAAGG
AAGCCCAGGCCGCTGCCGAGCAACTGAAGACCACTAGGAACGCTTACATCCAGAAGTACCTCGGTTCCGG
CTCTTGCTCTCAAAAGCCTAGCGACAAGCACCTGGATGCCATCCCAATCCTCTACTACATCATCTTCGTT
ATCGGATTCTTGGTGAACATCGTGGTCGTTACTCTGTTCTGCTGTCAGAAGGGTCCAAAGAAGGTCTCCT
CTATCTACATCTTCAACCTCGCCGTTGCTGACCTGCTCTTGCTGGCCACACTCCCTTTGTGGGCTACCTA
CTACTCTTACCGTTACGATTGGCTGTTCGGACCAGTGATGTGCAAGGTCTTCGGTTCCTTCCTGACACTC
AACATGTTCGCTTCTATCTTCTTCATCACCTGTATGTCAGTGGACCGCTACCAGTCGGTTATCTACCCAT
TCCTCAGCCAGCGTCGCAACCCGTGGCAAGCCTCATACATCGTTCCCTTGGTGTGGTGCATGGCTTGTCT
CAGCTCATTGCCGACTTTCTACTTCAGGGACGTGAGAACAATCGAGTACCTGGGCGTCAACGCCTGTATC
ATGGCTTTCCCACCGGAAAAGTACGCCCAGTGGTCTGCCGGCATCGCTTTGATGAAGAACATCCTGGGAT
TCATCATCCCTCTGATCTTCATCGCTACCTGCTACTTCGGTATCCGTAAGCACCTCTTGAAGACCAACAG
CTACGGCAAGAACCGTATCACTCGCGACCAAGTCCTGAAGATGGCTGCCGCTGTGGTCCTCGCCTTCATC
ATCTGCTGGTTGCCCTTCCACGTCCTGACCTTCCTCGACGCCTTGGCTTGGATGGGCGTGATCAACTCGT
GTGAGGTCATCGCTGTTATCGATTTGGCCCTGCCGTTCGCTATCCTGCTCGGATTCACTAACTCATGCGT
GAACCCCTTCCTCTACTGTTTCGTTGGTAACCGTTTCCAGCAGAAGTTGAGGAGCGTTTTCCGTGTCTAA
AAGCTTGTCGAGAAGTACTAGAGGATCATAATCAGCCATACCACATTTGTAGAGGTTTTACTTGCTTTAA
AAAACCTCCCACACCTCCCCCTGAACCTGAAACATAAAATGAATGCAATTGTTGTTGTTAACTTGTTTAT
TGCAGCTTATAATGGTTACAAATAAAGCAATAGCATCACAAATTTCACAAATAAAGCATTTTTTTCACTG
CATTCTAGTTGTGGTTTGTCCAAACTCATCAATGTATCTTATCATGTCTGGATCTGATCACTGCTTGAGC
CTAGGAGATCCGAACCAGATAAGTGAAATCTAGTTCCAAACTATTTTGTCATTTTTAATTTTCGTATTAG
CTTACGACGCTACACCCAGTTCCCATCTATTTTGTCACTCTTCCCTAAATAATCCTTAAAAACTCCATTT
CCACCCCTCCCAGTTCCCAACTATTTTGTCCGCCCACAGCGGGGCATTTTTCTTCCTGTTATGTTTTTAA
TCAAACATCCTGCCAACTCCATGTGACAAACCGTCATCTTCGGCTACTTTTTCTCTGTCACAGAATGAAA
ATTTTTCTGTCATCTCTTCGTTATTAATGTTTGTAATTGACTGAATATCAACGCTTATTTGCAGCCTGAA
TGGCGAATGGG
[124 nt withheld, positions 4422-4545]
C
[91 nt withheld, positions 4547-4637]
A
[49 nt withheld, positions 4639-4687]
CCTTTGACGTTGGAGTCCACGTTCTT
[37 nt withheld, positions 4714-4750]
ACCCTATCTCGGTCTATTCTTTTGATTTATAAGGGATTTTGCCGATTTCGGCCTATTGGTTAAAAAATGA
GCTGATTTAACAAAAATTTAACGCGAATTTTAACAAAATATTAACGCTTACAATTTAGGTGGCACTTTTC
GGGGAAATGTGCGCGGAACCCCTATTTGTTTATTTTTCTAAATACATTCAAATATGTATCCGCTCATGAG
ACAATAACCCTGATAAATGCTTCAATAATATTGAAAAAGGAAGAGTATGAGTATTCAACATTTCCGTGTC
GCCCTTATTCCCTTTTTTGCGGCATTTTGCCTTCCTGTTTTTGCTCACCCAGAAACGCTGGTGAAAGTAA
AAGATGCTGAAGATCAGTTGGGTGCACGAGTGGGTTACATCGAACTGGATCTCAACAGCGGTAAGATCCT
TGAGAGTTTTCGCCCCGAAGAACGTTTTCCAATGATGAGCACTTTTAAAGTTCTGCTATGTGGCGCGGTA
TTATCCCGTATTGACGCCGGGCAAGAGCAACTCGGTCGCCGCATACACTATTCTCAGAATGACTTGGTTG
AGTACTCACCAGTCACAGAAAAGCATCTTACGGATGGCATGACAGTAAGAGAATTATGCAGTGCTGCCAT
AACCATGAGTGATAACACTGCGGCCAACTTACTTCTGACAACGATCGGAGGACCGAAGGAGCTAACCGCT
TTTTTGCACAACATGGGGGATCATGTAACTCGCCTTGATCGTTGGGAACCGGAGCTGAATGAAGCCATAC
CAAACGACGAGCGTGACACCACGATGCCTGTAGCAATGGCAACAACGTTGCGCAAACTATTAACTGGCGA
ACTACTTACTCTAGCTTCCCGGCAACAATTAATAGACTGGATGGAGGCGGATAAAGTTGCAGGACCACTT
CTGCGCTCGGCCCTTCCGGCTGGCTGGTTTATTGCTGATAAATCTGGAGCCGGTGAGCGTGGGTCTCGCG
GTATCATTGCAGCACTGGGGCCAGATGGTAAGCCCTCCCGTATCGTAGTTATCTACACGACGGGGAGTCA
GGCAACTATGGATGAACGAAATAGACAGATCGCTGAGATAGGTGCCTCACTGATTAAGCATTGGTAACTG
TCAGACCAAGTTTACTCATATATACTTTAGATTGATTTAAAACTTCATTTTTAATTTAAAAGGATCTAGG
TGAAGATCCTTTTTGATAATCTCATGACCAAAATCCCTTAACGTGAGTTTTCGTTCCACTGAGCGTCAGA
CCCCGTA
Features (pLannotate 1.2.2; 18 found; start..end, strand, type, name):
     21..609     +  rep_origin     ori: high-copy-number ColE1/pMB1/pBR322/pUC origin of replication
    795..846     -  misc_feature   bom (fragment): basis of mobility region from pBR322
    914..1138    -  mobile_element Tn7R: mini-Tn7 element (right end of the Tn7 transposon) Tn7
   1205..1738    -  CDS            GmR: gentamycin acetyltransferase; aacC1; confers resistance to gentamycin
   1908..1936    -  promoter       Pc promoter: intI1 (promoter lies within the coding sequence); class 1 integron promoter
   1914..2261    -  CDS            YPR2_ECOLX (fragment): Protein predicted: Swiss-Prot protein existence level 4. From Escherichia coli.
   2288..2379    +  promoter       polyhedrin promoter: polh from Autographa californica; promoter for the baculovirus polyhedrin gene
   2473..2493    +  CDS            FLAG (fragment): FLAG® epitope tag, followed by an enterokinase cleavage site
   2494..2522    +  CDS            10xHis (fragment): 10xHis affinity tag
   2545..2859    +  CDS            cybC (fragment): C562_ECOLX - Experimental evidence at protein level: Swiss-Prot protein existence level 1. Electron-transport protein of unknown function. From Escherichia coli.
   2875..3777    +  CDS            AGTR2 (fragment): AGTR2_HUMAN - Experimental evidence at protein level: Swiss-Prot protein existence level 1. Receptor for angiotensin II. Cooperates with MTUS1 to inhibit ERK2 activation and cell proliferation. From Homo sapiens (Human).
   3804..3887    +  CDS            large T antigen (fragment): large T antigen from SV40 (simian virus 40)
   3910..4044    +  polyA_signal   SV40 poly(A) signal: SV40 polyadenylation signal
   4073..4238    -  mobile_element Tn7L: mini-Tn7 element (left end of the Tn7 transposon) Tn7
   4401..4417    +  CDS            lacZα (fragment): LacZα fragment of β-galactosidase; lacZ fragment
   4422..4876    +  rep_origin     f1 ori (sequence partly withheld): f1 bacteriophage origin of replication; arrow indicates direction of (+) strand synthesis
   4902..5006    +  promoter       AmpR promoter: bla
   5007..5867    +  CDS            AmpR: β-lactamase; bla; confers resistance to ampicillin, carbenicillin, and related antibiotics
