[The description below was written by a language model from this plasmid's Addgene catalogue record and pLannotate feature annotations shown in this document.]
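Description:
IMPT-6213 is a pFastBac1-based baculovirus donor plasmid for insect-cell expression of an engineered human type-2 angiotensin II receptor (AGTR2, AT2R). It is maintained in E. coli through a high-copy ColE1/pUC-type origin with ampicillin resistance (bla), and it also carries an f1 origin. The expression cassette lies between the Tn7R and Tn7L ends of a mini-Tn7 element together with a gentamicin acetyltransferase gene. In the Bac-to-Bac system this whole segment is transposed into a bacmid in a suitable E. coli host, with gentamicin used to select for transposition. The resulting recombinant bacmid is then used to produce baculovirus that infects insect cells.

The insert was cloned between BamHI and HindIII sites downstream of the strong, very late polyhedrin promoter and is terminated by the SV40 polyadenylation signal. The feature table shows, in order, a FLAG epitope, a 10xHis affinity tag, a cybC (cytochrome b562) segment and the AGTR2 coding region. The cybC segment corresponds to the BRIL fusion partner named in the record. According to the catalogue entry, BRIL is fused to the receptor N-terminus through a GSGS linker, and the receptor is truncated by removal of residues 1–34 and residues 336–363. Fusion of a compact soluble partner and trimming of the termini are standard GPCR engineering strategies for improving stability and crystallisability, while the tags allow detection and affinity purification. The associated publication concerns the structural basis of selectivity in angiotensin II receptors, consistent with use of this construct to produce receptor protein for structure determination. The sequenced record (6,017 nt) is slightly shorter than the stated total size of 6,036 bp.
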