Addgene plasmid #99333: IMPT-6213
Purpose: AT2R N terminal BRIL, linker GSGS, delta aa 1-34, delta aa 336-363
Depositing lab: Raymond Stevens. Depositing organization: University of Southern California. Publication: Structural basis for selectivity and diversity in angiotensin II receptors. Zhang H, Han GW, Batyuk A, Ishchenko A, White KL, Patel N, Sadybekov A, Zamlynny B, Rudd MT, Hollenstein K, Tolstikova A, White TA, Hunter MS, Weierstall U, Liu W, Babaoglu K, Moore EL, Katz RD, Shipman JM, Garcia-Calvo M, Sharma S, Sheth P, Soisson SM, Stevens RC, Katritch V, Cherezov V. Nature. 2017 Apr 20;544(7650):327-332. doi: 10.1038/nature22035. Epub 2017 Apr 5. PubMed 28379944.
Backbone
  Vector backbone: pFastBac1
  Backbone manufacturer: ThermoFisher
  Backbone size w/o insert (bp): 4775
  Total vector size (bp): 6036
  Vector type: Insect Expression
  Selectable markers: Gentamicin
Growth in bacteria
  Bacterial resistance: Ampicillin, 100 μg/mL
  Growth temperature: 37°C
  Growth strain: DH5alpha
  Copy number: High Copy
Gene/Insert
  Gene/Insert name: AGTR2 (alt names: Type-2 angiotensin II receptor; Angiotensin II type-2 receptor)
  Species: H. sapiens (human)
  Insert size (bp): 1359
  GenBank ID: AAA50762.1
  Entrez Gene: AGTR2 (a.k.a. AT2, ATGR2, MRX88)
  Promoter: polyhedrin
  Cloning method: Restriction Enzyme; 5′ cloning site BamHI (not destroyed); 3′ cloning site HindIII (not destroyed)
  Sequencing primers: 5′ TATTCCGGATTATTCATACC; 3′ ACAAATGTGGTATGGCTGATT
Terms and licenses: Academic/Nonprofit Terms; Industry Terms: Not Available to Industry
How to cite: IMPT-6213 was a gift from Raymond Stevens (Addgene plasmid # 99333 ; http://n2t.net/addgene:99333 ; RRID:Addgene_99333)
