>Addgene plasmid #99333 | IMPT-6213 | depositor partial sequence | sequence record 181908 | ORF
ATGAAGACAATCATCGCTCTCTCTTACATCTTCTGCCTCGTGTTCGCTGACTACAAGGACGACGACGACA
AGCACCATCACCATCACCACCACCATCACCACGAGAACTTGTACTTCCAGGGAGCTGACCTGGAGGATAA
CTGGGAAACCCTGAACGACAACCTCAAGGTTATCGAAAAGGCCGACAACGCTGCCCAGGTGAAGGATGCT
CTGACTAAGATGAGGGCTGCCGCTCTCGACGCCCAAAAGGCTACACCCCCTAAGCTGGAGGACAAGTCGC
CCGATTCCCCTGAAATGAAGGACTTCAGACACGGTTTCGATATCCTGGTCGGCCAAATCGACGATGCCTT
GAAGCTGGCTAACGAGGGCAAGGTGAAGGAAGCCCAGGCCGCTGCCGAGCAACTGAAGACCACTAGGAAC
GCTTACATCCAGAAGTACCTCGGTTCCGGCTCTTGCTCTCAAAAGCCTAGCGACAAGCACCTGGATGCCA
TCCCAATCCTCTACTACATCATCTTCGTTATCGGATTCTTGGTGAACATCGTGGTCGTTACTCTGTTCTG
CTGTCAGAAGGGTCCAAAGAAGGTCTCCTCTATCTACATCTTCAACCTCGCCGTTGCTGACCTGCTCTTG
CTGGCCACACTCCCTTTGTGGGCTACCTACTACTCTTACCGTTACGATTGGCTGTTCGGACCAGTGATGT
GCAAGGTCTTCGGTTCCTTCCTGACACTCAACATGTTCGCTTCTATCTTCTTCATCACCTGTATGTCAGT
GGACCGCTACCAGTCGGTTATCTACCCATTCCTCAGCCAGCGTCGCAACCCGTGGCAAGCCTCATACATC
GTTCCCTTGGTGTGGTGCATGGCTTGTCTCAGCTCATTGCCGACTTTCTACTTCAGGGACGTGAGAACAA
TCGAGTACCTGGGCGTCAACGCCTGTATCATGGCTTTCCCACCGGAAAAGTACGCCCAGTGGTCTGCCGG
CATCGCTTTGATGAAGAACATCCTGGGATTCATCATCCCTCTGATCTTCATCGCTACCTGCTACTTCGGT
ATCCGTAAGCACCTCTTGAAGACCAACAGCTACGGCAAGAACCGTATCACTCGCGACCAAGTCCTGAAGA
TGGCTGCCGCTGTGGTCCTCGCCTTCATCATCTGCTGGTTGCCCTTCCACGTCCTGACCTTCCTCGACGC
CTTGGCTTGGATGGGCGTGATCAACTCGTGTGAGGTCATCGCTGTTATCGATTTGGCCCTGCCGTTCGCT
ATCCTGCTCGGATTCACTAACTCATGCGTGAACCCCTTCCTCTACTGTTTCGTTGGTAACCGTTTCCAGC
AGAAGTTGAGGAGCGTTTTCCGTGTCTAA
